>Addgene plasmid #80884 | pcDNA3-ALK6 K231R | addgene full sequence | sequence record 456745 | Addgene NGS Result
GACGGATCGGGAGATCTCCCGATCCCCTATGGTGCACTCTCAGTACAATCTGCTCTGATGCCGCATAGTT
AAGCCAGTATCTGCTCCCTGCTTGTGTGTTGGAGGTCGCTGAGTAGTGCGCGAGCAAAATTTAAGCTACA
ACAAGGCAAGGCTTGACCGACAATTGCATGAAGAATCTGCTTAGGGTTAGGCGTTTTGCGCTGCTTCGCG
ATGTACGGGCCAGATATACGCGTTGACATTGATTATTGACTAGTTATTAATAGTAATCAATTACGGGGTC
ATTAGTTCATAGCCCATATATGGAGTTCCGCGTTACATAACTTACGGTAAATGGCCCGCCTGGCTGACCG
CCCAACGACCCCCGCCCATTGACGTCAATAATGACGTATGTTCCCATAGTAACGCCAATAGGGACTTTCC
ATTGACGTCAATGGGTGGAGTATTTACGGTAAACTGCCCACTTGGCAGTACATCAAGTGTATCATATGCC
AAGTACGCCCCCTATTGACGTCAATGACGGTAAATGGCCCGCCTGGCATTATGCCCAGTACATGACCTTA
TGGGACTTTCCTACTTGGCAGTACATCTACGTATTAGTCATCGCTATTACCATGGTGATGCGGTTTTGGC
AGTACATCAATGGGCGTGGATAGCGGTTTGACTCACGGGGATTTCCAAGTCTCCACCCCATTGACGTCAA
TGGGAGTTTGTTTTGGCACCAAAATCAACGGGACTTTCCAAAATGTCGTAACAACTCCGCCCCATTGACG
CAAATGGGCGGTAGGCGTGTACGGTGGGAGGTCTATATAAGCAGAGCTCTCTGGCTAACTAGAGAACCCA
CTGCTTACTGGCTTATCGAAATTAATACGACTCACTATAGGGAGACCCAAGCTTGGTACCGAGCTCGGAT
CCACTAGTAACGGCCGCCAGTGTGCTGGAATTCAAGCGGCGGCAGAAGTTGCCGGCGTGGTGCTCGTAGT
GAGGGCGCGGAGGACCCGGGACCTGGGAAGCGGCGGCGGGTTAACTTCGGCTGAATCACAACCATTTGGC
GCTGAGCTATGACAAGAGAGCAAACAAAAAGTTAAAGGAGCAACCCGGCCATAAGTGAAGAGAGAAGTTT
ATTGATAACATGCTCTTACGAAGCTCTGGAAAATTAAATGTGGGCACCAAGAAGGAGGATGGAGAGAGTA
CAGCCCCCACCCCTCGGCCCAAGATCCTACGTTGTAAATGCCACCACCACTGTCCGGAAGACTCAGTCAA
CAATATCTGCAGCACAGATGGGTACTGCTTCACGATGATAGAAGAAGATGACTCTGGAATGCCTGTTGTC
ACCTCTGGATGTCTAGGACTAGAAGGGTCAGATTTTCAATGTCGTGACACTCCCATTCCTCATCAAAGAA
GATCAATTGAATGCTGCACAGAAAGGAATGAGTGTAATAAAGACCTCCACCCCACTCTGCCTCCTCTCAA
GGACAGAGATTTTGTTGATGGGCCCATACACCACAAGGCCTTGCTTATCTCTGTGACTGTCTGTAGTTTA
CTCTTGGTCCTCATTATTTTATTCTGTTACTTCAGGTATAAAAGACAAGAAGCCCGACCTCGGTACAGCA
TTGGGCTGGAGCAGGACGAGACATACATTCCTCCTGGAGAGTCCCTGAGAGACTTGATCGAGCAGTCTCA
GAGCTCGGGAAGTGGATCAGGCCTCCCTCTGCTGGTCCAAAGGACAATAGCTAAGCAAATTCAGATGGTG
AAGCAGATTGGAAAAGGCCGCTATGGCGAGGTGTGGATGGGAAAGTGGCGTGGAGAAAAGGTGGCTGTGA
GAGTGTTCTTCACCACGGAGGAAGCCAGCTGGTTCCGAGAGACTGAGATATATCAGACGGTCCTGATGCG
GCATGAGAATATTCTGGGGTTCATTGCTGCAGATATCAAAGGGACTGGGTCCTGGACTCAGTTGTACCTC
ATCACAGACTATCATGAAAACGGCTCCCTTTATGACTATCTGAAATCCACCACCTTAGACGCAAAGTCCA
TGCTGAAGCTAGCCTACTCCTCTGTCAGCGGCCTATGCCATTTACACACGGAAATCTTTAGCACTCAAGG
CAAGCCAGCAATCGCCCATCGAGACTTGAAAAGTAAAAACATCCTGGTGAAGAAAAATGGAACTTGCTGC
ATAGCAGACCTGGGCTTGGCTGTCAAGTTCATTAGTGACACAAATGAGGTTGACATCCCACCCAACACCC
GGGTTGGCACCAAGCGCTATATGCCTCCAGAAGTGCTGGACGAGAGCTTGAATAGAAACCATTTCCAGTC
CTACATTATGGCTGACATGTACAGCTTTGGACTCATCCTCTGGGAGATTGCAAGGAGATGTGTTTCTGGA
GGTATAGTGGAAGAATACCAGCTTCCCTATCACGACCTGGTGCCCAGTGACCCTTCTTATGAGGACATGA
GAGAAATTGTGTGCATGAAGAAGTTACGGCCTTCATTCCCCAATCGATGGAGCAGTGATGAGTGTCTCAG
GCAGATGGGGAAGCTTATGACAGAGTGCTGGGCGCAGAATCCTGCCTCCAGGCTGACGGCCCTGAGAGTT
AAGAAAACCCTTGCCAAAATGTCAGAGTCCCAGGACATTAAACTCCTCGAGGGTTATCCGTATGATGTTC
CTGATTATGCTAGCCTCTAGGTCGACTCTAGAGGGCCCTATTCTATAGTGTCACCTAAATGCTAGAGCTC
GCTGATCAGCCTCGACTGTGCCTTCTAGTTGCCAGCCATCTGTTGTTTGCCCCTCCCCCGTGCCTTCCTT
GACCCTGGAAGGTGCCACTCCCACTGTCCTTTCCTAATAAAATGAGGAAATTGCATCGCATTGTCTGAGT
AGGTGTCATTCTATTCTGGGGGGTGGGGTGGGGCAGGACAGCAAGGGGGAGGATTGGGAAGACAATAGCA
GGCATGCTGGGGATGCGGTGGGCTCTATGGCTTCTGAGGCGGAAAGAACCAGCTGGGGCTCTAGGGGGTA
TCCCC
[124 nt withheld, positions 3016-3139]
C
[91 nt withheld, positions 3141-3231]
A
[49 nt withheld, positions 3233-3281]
CCTTTGACGTTGGAGTCCACGTTCTTT
[37 nt withheld, positions 3309-3345]
ACCCTATCTCGGTCTATTCTTTTGATTTATAAGGGATTTTGCCGATTTCGGCCTATTGGTTAAAAAATGA
GCTGATTTAACAAAAATTTAACGCGAATTAATTCTGTGGAATGTGTGTCAGTTAGGGTGTGGAAAGTCCC
CAGGCTCCCCAGCAGGCAGAAGTATGCAAAGCATGCATCTCAATTAGTCAGCAACCATAGTCCCGCCCCT
AACTCCGCCCATCCCGCCCCTAACTCCGCCCAGTTCCGCCCATTCTCCGCCCCATGGCTGACTAATTTTT
TTTATTTATGCAGAGGCCGAGGCCGCCTCTGCCTCTGAGCTATTCCAGAAGTAGTGAGGAGGCTTTTTTG
GAGGCCTAGGCTTTTGCAAAAAGCTCCCGGGAGCTTGTATATCCATTTTCGGATCTGATCAAGAGACAGG
ATGAGGATCGTTTCGCATGATTGAACAAGATGGATTGCACGCAGGTTCTCCGGCCGCTTGGGTGGAGAGG
CTATTCGGCTATGACTGGGCACAACAGACAATCGGCTGCTCTGATGCCGCCGTGTTCCGGCTGTCAGCGC
AGGGGCGCCCGGTTCTTTTTGTCAAGACCGACCTGTCCGGTGCCCTGAATGAACTGCAGGACGAGGCAGC
GCGGCTATCGTGGCTGGCCACGACGGGCGTTCCTTGCGCAGCTGTGCTCGACGTTGTCACTGAAGCGGGA
AGGGACTGGCTGCTATTGGGCGAAGTGCCGGGGCAGGATCTCCTGTCATCTCACCTTGCTCCTGCCGAGA
AAGTATCCATCATGGCTGATGCAATGCGGCGGCTGCATACGCTTGATCCGGCTACCTGCCCATTCGACCA
CCAAGCGAAACATCGCATCGAGCGAGCACGTACTCGGATGGAAGCCGGTCTTGTCGATCAGGATGATCTG
GACGAAGAGCATCAGGGGCTCGCGCCAGCCGAACTGTTCGCCAGGCTCAAGGCGCGCATGCCCGACGGCG
AGGATCTCGTCGTGACCCATGGCGATGCCTGCTTGCCGAATATCATGGTGGAAAATGGCCGCTTTTCTGG
ATTCATCGACTGTGGCCGGCTGGGTGTGGCGGACCGCTATCAGGACATAGCGTTGGCTACCCGTGATATT
GCTGAAGAGCTTGGCGGCGAATGGGCTGACCGCTTCCTCGTGCTTTACGGTATCGCCGCTCCCGATTCGC
AGCGCATCGCCTTCTATCGCCTTCTTGACGAGTTCTTCTGAGCGGGACTCTGGGGTTCGAAATGACCGAC
CAAGCGACGCCCAACCTGCCATCACGAGATTTCGATTCCACCGCCGCCTTCTATGAAAGGTTGGGCTTCG
GAATCGTTTTCCGGGACGCCGGCTGGATGATCCTCCAGCGCGGGGATCTCATGCTGGAGTTCTTCGCCCA
CCCCAACTTGTTTATTGCAGCTTATAATGGTTACAAATAAAGCAATAGCATCACAAATTTCACAAATAAA
GCATTTTTTTCACTGCATTCTAGTTGTGGTTTGTCCAAACTCATCAATGTATCTTATCATGTCTGTATAC
CGTCGACCTCTAGCTAGAGCTTGGCGTAATCATGGTCATAGCTGTTTCCTGTGTGAAATTGTTATCCGCT
CACAATTCCACACAACATACGAGCCGGAAGCATAAAGTGTAAAGCCTGGGGTGCCTAATGAGTGAGCTAA
CTCACATTAATTGCGTTGCGCTCACTGCCCGCTTTCCAGTCGGGAAACCTGTCGTGCCAGCTGCATTAAT
GAATCGGCCAACGCGCGGGGAGAGGCGGTTTGCGTATTGGGCGCTCTTCCGCTTCCTCGCTCACTGACTC
GCTGCGCTCGGTCGTTCGGCTGCGGCGAGCGGTATCAGCTCACTCAAAGGCGGTAATACGGTTATCCACA
GAATCAGGGGATAACGCAGGAAAGAACATGTGAGCAAAAGGCCAGCAAAAGGCCAGGAACCGTAAAAAGG
CCGCGTTGCTGGCGTTTTTCCATAGGCTCCGCCCCCCTGACGAGCATCACAAAAATCGACGCTCAAGTCA
GAGGTGGCGAAACCCGACAGGACTATAAAGATACCAGGCGTTTCCCCCTGGAAGCTCCCTCGTGCGCTCT
CCTGTTCCGACCCTGCCGCTTACCGGATACCTGTCCGCCTTTCTCCCTTCGGGAAGCGTGGCGCTTTCTC
ATAGCTCACGCTGTAGGTATCTCAGTTCGGTGTAGGTCGTTCGCTCCAAGCTGGGCTGTGTGCACGAACC
CCCCGTTCAGCCCGACCGCTGCGCCTTATCCGGTAACTATCGTCTTGAGTCCAACCCGGTAAGACACGAC
TTATCGCCACTGGCAGCAGCCACTGGTAACAGGATTAGCAGAGCGAGGTATGTAGGCGGTGCTACAGAGT
TCTTGAAGTGGTGGCCTAACTACGGCTACACTAGAAGAACAGTATTTGGTATCTGCGCTCTGCTGAAGCC
AGTTACCTTCGGAAAAAGAGTTGGTAGCTCTTGATCCGGCAAACAAACCACCGCTGGTAGCGGTGGTTTT
TTTGTTTGCAAGCAGCAGATTACGCGCAGAAAAAAAGGATCTCAAGAAGATCCTTTGATCTTTTCTACGG
GGTCTGACGCTCAGTGGAACGAAAACTCACGTTAAGGGATTTTGGTCATGAGATTATCAAAAAGGATCTT
CACCTAGATCCTTTTAAATTAAAAATGAAGTTTTAAATCAATCTAAAGTATATATGAGTAAACTTGGTCT
GACAGTTACCAATGCTTAATCAGTGAGGCACCTATCTCAGCGATCTGTCTATTTCGTTCATCCATAGTTG
CCTGACTCCCCGTCGTGTAGATAACTACGATACGGGAGGGCTTACCATCTGGCCCCAGTGCTGCAATGAT
ACCGCGAGACCCACGCTCACCGGCTCCAGATTTATCAGCAATAAACCAGCCAGCCGGAAGGGCCGAGCGC
AGAAGTGGTCCTGCAACTTTATCCGCCTCCATCCAGTCTATTAATTGTTGCCGGGAAGCTAGAGTAAGTA
GTTCGCCAGTTAATAGTTTGCGCAACGTTGTTGCCATTGCTACAGGCATCGTGGTGTCACGCTCGTCGTT
TGGTATGGCTTCATTCAGCTCCGGTTCCCAACGATCAAGGCGAGTTACATGATCCCCCATGTTGTGCAAA
AAAGCGGTTAGCTCCTTCGGTCCTCCGATCGTTGTCAGAAGTAAGTTGGCCGCAGTGTTATCACTCATGG
TTATGGCAGCACTGCATAATTCTCTTACTGTCATGCCATCCGTAAGATGCTTTTCTGTGACTGGTGAGTA
CTCAACCAAGTCATTCTGAGAATAGTGTATGCGGCGACCGAGTTGCTCTTGCCCGGCGTCAATACGGGAT
AATACCGCGCCACATAGCAGAACTTTAAAAGTGCTCATCATTGGAAAACGTTCTTCGGGGCGAAAACTCT
CAAGGATCTTACCGCTGTTGAGATCCAGTTCGATGTAACCCACTCGTGCACCCAACTGATCTTCAGCATC
TTTTACTTTCACCAGCGTTTCTGGGTGAGCAAAAACAGGAAGGCAAAATGCCGCAAAAAAGGGAATAAGG
GCGACACGGAAATGTTGAATACTCATACTCTTCCTTTTTCAATATTATTGAAGCATTTATCAGGGTTATT
GTCTCATGAGCGGATACATATTTGAATGTATTTAGAAAAATAAACAAATAGGGGTTCCGCGCACATTTCC
CCGAAAAGTGCCACCTGACGTC
Features (pLannotate 1.2.2; 21 found; start..end, strand, type, name):
     28..80      -  misc_feature   bom (fragment): basis of mobility region from pBR322
    235..614     +  enhancer       CMV enhancer: human cytomegalovirus immediate early enhancer
    615..818     +  promoter       CMV promoter: human cytomegalovirus (CMV) immediate early promoter
    814..847     +  LTR            5' LTR (truncated) (fragment): truncated 5' long terminal repeat (LTR) from HIV-1
    863..881     +  promoter       T7 promoter: promoter for bacteriophage T7 RNA polymerase
   1130..2635    +  CDS            Bmpr1b: BMR1B_MOUSE - Also known as Acvrlk6. Experimental evidence at protein level: Swiss-Prot protein existence level 1. On ligand binding, forms a receptor complex consisting of two type II and two type I transmembrane serine/threonine kinases. Type II receptors phosphorylate and activate type I receptors which autophosphorylate, then bind and activate SMAD transcriptional regulators. Receptor for BMP7/OP-1. Receptor for GDF5 (PubMed:26105076, PubMed:19229295). Positively regulates chondrocyte differentiation through GDF5 interaction (PubMed:24098149). From Mus musculus (Mouse).
   2702..2720    -  promoter       SP6 promoter: promoter for bacteriophage SP6 RNA polymerase
   2746..2970    +  polyA_signal   bGH poly(A) signal: bovine growth hormone polyadenylation signal
   2974..2995    +  promoter       SV40 promoter (fragment): SV40 enhancer and early promoter
   3016..3444    +  rep_origin     f1 ori (sequence partly withheld): f1 bacteriophage origin of replication; arrow indicates direction of (+) strand synthesis
   3497..3707    +  promoter       SV40 promoter: SV40 early promoter
   3782..4573    +  CDS            neo: KKA2_KLEPN - Also known as kan, nptII. Experimental evidence at protein level: Swiss-Prot protein existence level 1. Resistance to kanamycin, neomycin, paromomycin, ribostamycin, butirosin and gentamicin B. From Klebsiella pneumoniae.
   4597..4755    +  CDS            ble (fragment): BLE_KLEPN - Experimental evidence at protein level: Swiss-Prot protein existence level 1. Binding protein with a strong affinity to the bleomycin family of antibiotics. Binds to CL990; an antimitotic-antibiotic compound. From Klebsiella pneumoniae.
   4750..4871    +  polyA_signal   SV40 poly(A) signal: SV40 polyadenylation signal
   4944..4960    -  protein_bind   lac operator: The lac repressor binds to the lac operator to inhibit transcription in E. coli. This inhibition can be relieved by adding lactose or isopropyl-β-D-thiogalactopyranoside (IPTG). lac repressor encoded by lacI
   4968..4998    -  promoter       lac promoter: promoter for the E. coli lac operon
   5013..5034    -  protein_bind   CAP binding site: CAP binding activates transcription in the presence of cAMP. E. coli catabolite activator protein
   5047..5139    -  CDS            lacI (fragment): lac repressor; lacI; The lac repressor binds to the lac operator to inhibit transcription in E. coli. This inhibition can be relieved by adding lactose or isopropyl-β-D-thiogalactopyranoside (IPTG).
   5322..5910    -  rep_origin     ori: high-copy-number ColE1/pMB1/pBR322/pUC origin of replication
   6081..6941    -  CDS            AmpR: β-lactamase; bla; confers resistance to ampicillin, carbenicillin, and related antibiotics
   6942..7046    -  promoter       AmpR promoter: bla
