[The description below was written by a language model from this plasmid's Addgene catalogue record and pLannotate feature annotations shown in this document.]
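Description:
pcDNA3-ALK6 K231R is a mammalian expression plasmid built on the pcDNA3 backbone that encodes mouse ALK6 (Bmpr1b, bone morphogenetic protein receptor type 1B) carrying the K231R substitution, which the record describes as kinase-deficient. The sequenced construct is about 7.1 kb. It is propagated in E. coli through a high-copy ColE1/pUC-type origin with ampicillin selection from the β-lactamase gene. An f1 origin is also present, which allows single-stranded DNA production. For selection in mammalian cells, an SV40 early promoter drives a neomycin phosphotransferase gene ending in an SV40 polyadenylation signal, permitting G418 selection of stable transfectants.

The Bmpr1b coding sequence was inserted between EcoRI and XhoI sites, both of which are retained. It sits downstream of the human CMV immediate-early enhancer and promoter and upstream of the bovine growth hormone polyadenylation signal, giving strong constitutive expression in transfected cells. T7 and SP6 promoters flank the insert and can be used for in vitro transcription or as sequencing primer sites. The catalogue entry lists a C-terminal HA tag supplied by the backbone for detection or immunoprecipitation, although the automated feature table does not annotate this tag separately. Several small annotated fragments (HIV-1 LTR, ble, lacI, bom) appear to be short backbone remnants or similarity matches rather than functional elements.

ALK6 is a type I serine/threonine kinase receptor that is activated by type II receptors after ligand binding and then signals through SMAD proteins. A kinase-deficient version is typically used as an inactive control or interfering mutant alongside the wild-type receptor. The associated publication concerns negative regulation of BMP receptor signaling by the kinase LKB1.
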