Addgene plasmid #80884: pcDNA3-ALK6 K231R
Purpose: mammalian expression of ALK6 K231R
Depositing lab: Aristidis Moustakas. Depositing organization: Uppsala University, Institute of Medical Biochemistry and Microbiology (IMBIM). Publication: The protein kinase LKB1 negatively regulates bone morphogenetic protein receptor signaling. Raja E, Tzavlaki K, Vuilleumier R, Edlund K, Kahata K, Zieba A, Moren A, Watanabe Y, Voytyuk I, Botling J, Soderberg O, Micke P, Pyrowolakis G, Heldin CH, Moustakas A. Oncotarget. 2016 Jan 12;7(2):1120-43. doi: 10.18632/oncotarget.6683. PubMed 26701726.
Backbone
  Vector backbone: pcDNA3
  Vector type: Mammalian Expression
Growth in bacteria
  Bacterial resistance: Ampicillin, 100 μg/mL
  Growth temperature: 37°C
  Growth strain: DH5alpha
  Copy number: High Copy
Gene/Insert
  Gene/Insert name: ALK6 (alt names: BMPR1B; bone morphogenetic protein receptor, type 1B)
  Species: M. musculus (mouse)
  Mutation: K231R (kinase-deficient)
  Entrez Gene: Bmpr1b (a.k.a. AI385617, ALK-6, AV355320, Acv, Acvrlk6, Al, Alk6, BMPR, BMPR-1B, BMPR-IB, CFK-43, CFK-43a, SKR6)
  Promoter: CMV
  Tag / fusion protein: HA (C terminal on backbone)
  Cloning method: Restriction Enzyme; 5′ cloning site EcoRI (not destroyed); 3′ cloning site XhoI (not destroyed)
  Sequencing primers: 5′ CMV-F; 3′ BGH-rev
Terms and licenses: Academic/Nonprofit Terms; Industry Terms: Not Available to Industry
How to cite: pcDNA3-ALK6 K231R was a gift from Aristidis Moustakas (Addgene plasmid # 80884 ; http://n2t.net/addgene:80884 ; RRID:Addgene_80884)
