>Addgene plasmid #80884 | pcDNA3-ALK6 K231R | addgene partial sequence | sequence record 157452 | CMV-F 5'-CGCAAATGGGCGGTAGGCGTG-3'
AGCGACTCTCTGGCTACTAGAGAACCCACTGTCTTACTGGCTTATCGAAATTAATACGACTCACTATAGG
GAGACCCAAGCTTGGTACCGAGCTCGGATCCACTAGTAACGGCCGCCAGTGTGCTGGAATTCAAGCGGCG
GCAGAAGTTGCCGGCGTGGTGCTCGTAGTGAGGGCGCGGAGGACCCGGGACCTGGGAAGCGGCGGCGGGT
TAACTTCGGCTGAATCACAACCATTTGGCGCTGAGCTATGACAAGAGAGCAAACAAAAAGTTAAAGGAGC
AACCCGGCCATAAGTGAAGAGAGAAGTTTATTGATAACATGCTCTTACGAAGCTCTGGAAAATTAAATGT
GGGCACCAAGAAGGAGGATGGAGAGAGTACAGCCCCCACCCCTCGGCCCAAGATCCTACGTTGTAAATGC
CACCACCACTGTCCGGAAGACTCAGTCAACAATATCTGCAGCACAGATGGGTACTGCTTCACGATGATAG
AAGAAGATGACTCTGGAATGCCTGTTGTCACCTCTGGATGTCTAGGACTAGAAGGGTCAGATTTTCAATG
TCGTGACACTCCCATTCCTCATCAAAGAAGATCAATTGAATGCTGCACAGAAAGGAATGAGTGTAATAAA
GACCTCCACCCCACTCTGCCTCCTCTCAAGGACAGAGATTTTGTTGATGGGCCCATACACCACAAGGCCT
TGCTTATCTCTGTGACTGTCTGTAGTTTACTCTTGGTCCTCATTATTTTATTCTGTTACTTCAGGTATAA
AAGACAAGAAGCCCGACCTCGGTACAGCATTGGGCTGGAGCAGGACGAGACATACATTCCTCCTGGAGAG
TCC
