>Addgene plasmid #80884 | pcDNA3-ALK6 K231R | addgene partial sequence | sequence record 157453 | BGH-rev 5'-TAGAAGGCACAGTCGAGG-3'
CTATAGAATAGGGCCCTCTAGAGTCGACCTAGAGGCTAGCATAATCAGGAACATCATACGGATAACCCTC
GAGGAGTTTAATGTCCTGGGACTCTGACATTTTGGCAAGGGTTTTCTTAACTCTCAGGGCCGTCAGCCTG
GAGGCAGGATTCTGCGCCCAGCACTCTGTCATAAGCTTCCCCATCTGCCTGAGACACTCATCACTGCTCC
ATCGATTGGGGAATGAAGGCCGTAACTTCTTCATGCACACAATTTCTCTCATGTCCTCATAAGAAGGGTC
ACTGGGCACCAGGTCGTGATAGGGAAGCTGGTATTCTTCCACTATACCTCCAGAAACACATCTCCTTGCA
ATCTCCCAGAGGATGAGTCCAAAGCTGTACATGTCAGCCATAATGTAGGACTGGAAATGGTTTCTATTCA
AGCTCTCGTCCAGCACTTCTGGAGGCATATAGCGCTTGGTGCCAACCCGGGTGTTGGGTGGGATGTCAAC
CTCATTTGTGTCACTAATGAACTTGACAGCCAAGCCCAGGTCTGCTATGCAGCAAGTTCCATTTTTCTTC
ACCAGGATGTTTTTACTTTTCAAGTCTCGATGGGCGATTGCTGGCTTGCCTTGAGTGCTAAAGATTTCCG
TGTGTAAATGGCATAGGCCGCTGACAGAGGAGTAGGCTAGCTTCAGCATGGACTTTGCGTCTAAGGTGGT
GGATTTCAGATAGTCATAAAGGGAGCCGTTTTCATGATAGTCTGTGATGAGGTACAACTGAGTCCAGGAC
CCAGTCCCTTTGATATCTGCAGCAATGAACCCCAGAATATTCTCATGCCGCATCAGGACCGTCTGATATA
TCTCAGTCTCTCGGAACCAGCTGGCTTCCTCCGTGGTGAAGAACACTCTCACAGCCACCTTTTCTCCACG
CCACTTTCCCATCCACACCTCGC
